Addgene plasmid #240654: pG20_3C_mCherry_TEV_mVenus_Hyg
Purpose: (Empty Backbone) Expression plasmid for 3C-mCherry-TEV-mVenus-tagged proteins with Hygromycin transgenic seed selection
Depositing lab: Hans-Henning Kunz. Depositing organization: Ludwig-Maximilians-Universitaet Muenchen (LMU). Publication: Catch & Release-rapid cost-effective protein purification from plants using a DIY GFP-Trap-protease approach. Schwartz S, Engstler C, Muhlbauer S, Windenbach E, Wunder T, Kunz HH, Brandt B. Plant J. 2025 Nov;124(3):e70544. doi: 10.1111/tpj.70544. PubMed 41222448.
Backbone
  Vector backbone: pGreen2.0
  Backbone size (bp): 8073
  Vector type: Plant Expression
  Selectable markers: Hygromycin
  Tag / fusion protein: 3C-mCherry-TEV-mVenus (C terminal on backbone)
Growth in bacteria
  Bacterial resistance: Kanamycin, 50 μg/mL
  Growth temperature: 37°C
  Growth strain: DH5alpha
  Copy number: High Copy
Gene/Insert
  Gene/Insert name: None
  Tag / fusion protein: 3C-mCherry-TEV-mVenus (C terminal on backbone)
Terms and licenses: Academic/Nonprofit Terms; Industry Terms: Not Available to Industry
How to cite: pG20_3C_mCherry_TEV_mVenus_Hyg was a gift from Hans-Henning Kunz (Addgene plasmid # 240654 ; http://n2t.net/addgene:240654 ; RRID:Addgene_240654)
