[The description below was written by a language model from this plasmid's Addgene catalogue record and pLannotate feature annotations shown in this document.]
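Description:
pG20_3C_mCherry_TEV_mVenus_Hyg is an empty plant expression backbone of 8,073 bp built on the pGreen2.0 binary vector, designed for fusing a protein of interest to a C-terminal 3C-mCherry-TEV-mVenus tag. It is maintained at high copy in E. coli through a ColE1/pUC-type origin and selected with kanamycin via aph(3')-Ia. It also carries the pSa origin typical of pGreen vectors, which supports replication in Agrobacterium when replication functions are provided by a helper plasmid. The left and right T-DNA border repeats delimit the region transferred to the plant genome.

Within the T-DNA, a CaMV 35S promoter drives the hygromycin phosphotransferase gene hph, ending in a CaMV poly(A) signal, which allows hygromycin selection of transgenic seedlings. The tag module consists of mCherry followed by Venus (mVenus according to the catalogue) and is terminated by the Arabidopsis HSP18.2 terminator. By the construct's name, a 3C protease site precedes mCherry and a TEV protease site lies between the two fluorescent proteins, although neither site is annotated in the feature table. Immediately upstream sits a bacterial cassette of lac promoter/operator, mRFP1 and the rrnB T1 and T7Te terminators. Its position suggests a visual dropout marker that is replaced when a gene is cloned in, but the record does not say this. No plant promoter for the fusion is annotated, and an unannotated stretch precedes the lac region, so the promoter is not identifiable from the record.

The associated publication title points to use in protein purification from plants by capturing the fluorescent tag on a GFP-Trap-type matrix and releasing the protein by protease cleavage.
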