Features (pLannotate 1.2.2; 22 found; start..end, strand, type, name):
     63..498     +  rep_origin     pSa ori: origin of replication from bacterial plasmid pSa
    625..647     +  misc_feature   LB T-DNA repeat: left border repeat from nopaline C58 T-DNA (truncated)
    655..831     -  polyA_signal   CaMV poly(A) signal: cauliflower mosaic virus polyadenylation signal
    881..1045    -  CDS            yokD (fragment): YOKD_BACSU - Experimental evidence at protein level: Swiss-Prot protein existence level 1. May contribute to antibiotic resistance. From Bacillus subtilis (strain 168).
   1066..2088    -  CDS            hph: KHYB_ECOLX - Experimental evidence at protein level: Swiss-Prot protein existence level 1. The aminoglycoside phosphotransferases achieve inactivation of their antibiotic substrates by phosphorylation. Only phosphorylates hygromycin and closely related compounds such as demethyl analogs and destomycin. From Escherichia coli.
   2108..2453    -  promoter       CaMV 35S promoter: strong constitutive promoter from cauliflower mosaic virus
   2110..2156    -  promoter       minimal CaMV 35S promoter: minimal 35S promoter from cauliflower mosaic virus
   3158..3245    +  CDS            lacI (fragment): lac repressor; lacI; The lac repressor binds to the lac operator to inhibit transcription in E. coli. This inhibition can be relieved by adding lactose or isopropyl-β-D-thiogalactopyranoside (IPTG).
   3258..3279    +  protein_bind   CAP binding site: CAP binding activates transcription in the presence of cAMP. E. coli catabolite activator protein
   3294..3324    +  promoter       lac promoter: promoter for the E. coli lac operon
   3332..3348    +  protein_bind   lac operator: The lac repressor binds to the lac operator to inhibit transcription in E. coli. This inhibition can be relieved by adding lactose or isopropyl-β-D-thiogalactopyranoside (IPTG). lac repressor encoded by lacI
   3384..4058    +  CDS            mRFP1: mRFP1 is a basic (constitutively fluorescent) red fluorescent protein published in 2002, derived from Discosoma sp.. It is reported to be a somewhat slowly-maturing monomer with low acid sensitivity.
   4106..4177    +  terminator     rrnB T1 terminator: transcription terminator T1 from the E. coli rrnB gene
   4193..4220    +  terminator     T7Te terminator: phage T7 early transcription terminator
   4278..4982    +  CDS            mCherry: mCherry is a basic (constitutively fluorescent) red fluorescent protein published in 2004, derived from Discosoma sp.. It is reported to be a very rapidly-maturing monomer with low acid sensitivity.
   5016..5735    +  CDS            Venus: yellow fluorescent protein (YFP) with fast and efficient maturation (Nagai et al., 2002) mammalian codon-optimized
   5743..5991    +  terminator     HSP terminator: efficient transcription terminator from the Arabidopsis thaliana heat shock protein 18.2 gene (Nagaya et al., 2010)
   6002..6032    -  promoter       NOS promoter (fragment): nopaline synthase promoter
   6156..6180    +  misc_feature   RB T-DNA repeat: right border repeat from nopaline C58 T-DNA
   6271..6859    -  rep_origin     ori: high-copy-number ColE1/pMB1/pBR322/pUC origin of replication
   7030..7845    -  CDS            KanR: aminoglycoside phosphotransferase; aph(3')-Ia; confers resistance to kanamycin in bacteria or G418 (Geneticin®) in eukaryotes
   8030..58      +  CDS            TRA2_ECOLX (fragment) (across the origin): Protein predicted: Swiss-Prot protein existence level 4. Required for transposition of transposon Tn903. From Escherichia coli.
>Addgene plasmid #240654 | pG20_3C_mCherry_TEV_mVenus_Hyg | addgene full sequence | sequence record 482853 | Addgene NGS Result
AGCTCTCATCAACCGTGGCTCCCTCACTTTCTGGCTGGATGATGGGGCGATTCAGGCGATCCCCATCCAA
CAGCCCGCCGTCGAGCGGGCTTTTTTATCCCCGGAAGCCTGTGGATAGAGGGTAGTTATCCACGTGAAAC
CGCTAATGCCCCGCAAAGCCTTGATTCACGGGGCTTTCCGGCCCGCTCCAAAAACTATCCACGTGAAATC
GCTAATCAGGGTACGTGAAATCGCTAATCGGAGTACGTGAAATCGCTAATAAGGTCACGTGAAATCGCTA
ATCAAAAAGGCACGTGAGAACGCTAATAGCCCTTTCAGATCAACAGCTTGCAAACACCCCTCGCTCCGGC
AAGTAGTTACAGCAAGTAGTATGTTCAATTAGCTTTTCAATTATGAATATATATATCAATTATTGGTCGC
CCTTGGCTTGTGGACAATGCGCTACGCGCACCGGCTCCGCCCGTGGACAACCGCAAGCGGTTGCCCACCG
TCGAGCGCCTTTGCCCACAACCCGGCGGCCGGCCGCAACAGATCGTTTTATAAATTTTTTTTTTTGAAAA
AGAAAAAGCCCGAAAGGCGGCAACCTCTCGGGCTTCTGGATTTCCGATCCCCGGAATTAGATCTTGGCAG
GATATATTGTGGTGTAACGTTATCGATCTGGATTTTAGTACTGGATTTTGGTTTTAGGAATTAGAAATTT
TATTGATAGAAGTATTTTACAAATACAAATACATACTAAGGGTTTCTTATATGCTCAACACATGAGCGAA
ACCCTATAAGAACCCTAATTTCCCTTATCGGGAAACTACTCACACATTATTTATGGAGAAAATAGAGAGA
GATAGATTTGTAGAGAGAGACTGGTGATTTCAGCGTACCGAATTAATTCCTGAATCACTGCGACCGGCCC
TCCCGCGACCCAGCCGAGCGAGCTTAGCGAACTGTGGACGAGAACTGTGCCACCAAGCGTAAGGCCGTTC
TCTCGCATTTGCCTTGCTAGGCTCGCGCGAGTTGCTGGCTGAGGCGTTCTCGAAATCAGCTCTTGTTCGG
TCGGCATCTACTCTATTCCTTTGCCCTCGGACGAGTGCTGGGGCGTCGGTTTCCACTATCGGCGAGTACT
TCTACACAGCCATCGGTCCAGACGGCCGCGCTTCTGCGGGCGATTTGTGTACGCCCGACAGTCCCGGCTC
CGGATCGGACGATTGCGTCGCATCGACCCTGCGCCCAAGCTGCATCATCGAAATTGCCGTCAACCAAGCT
CTGATAGAGTTGGTCAAGACCAATGCGGAGCATATACGCCCGGAGCCTTGGCGATCCTGCAAGCTCCGGA
TGCCTCCGCTCGAAGTAGCGCGTCTGCTGCTCCATACAAGCCAACCACGGCCTCCAGAAGAAGATGTTGG
CGACCTCGTATTGGGAATCCCCGAACATCGCCTCGCTCCAGTCAATGACCGCTGTTATGCGGCCATTGTC
CGTCAGGACATTGTTGGAGCCGAAATCCGCGTGCACGAGGTGCCGGACTTCGGGGCAGTCCTCGGCCCAA
AGCATCAGCTCATCGAGAGCCTGCGCGACGGACGCACTGACGGTGTCGTCCATCACAGTTTGCCAGTGAT
ACACATGGGGATCAGCAATCGCGCATATGAAATCACGCCATGTAGTGTATTGACCGATTCCTTGCGGTCC
GAATGGGCCGAACCCGCTCGTCTGGCTAAGATCGGCCGCAGCGATAGCATCCATAGCCTCCGCGACCGGC
TGAAGAACAGCGGGCAGTTCGGTTTCAGGCAGGTCTTGCAACGTGACACCCTGTGCACGGCGGGAGATGC
AATAGGTCAGGCTCTCGCTGAACTCCCCAATGTCAAGCACTTCCGGAATCGGGAGCGCGGCCGATGCAAA
GTGCCGATAAACATAACGATCTTTGTAGAAACCATCGGCGCAGCTATTTACCCGCAGGACATATCCACGC
CCTCCTACATCGAAGCTGAAAGCACGAGATTCTTCGCCCTCCGAGAGCTGCATCAGGTCGGAGACGCTGT
CGAACTTTTCGATCAGAAACTTCTCGACAGACGTCGCGGTGAGTTCAGGCTTTTTCATAGGGGGGATCAG
CTTGGGCTGTCCTCTCCAAATGAAATGAACTTCCTTATATAGAGGAAGGGTCTTGCGAAGGATAGTGGGA
TTGTGCGTCATCCCTTACGTCAGTGGAGATGTCACATCAATCCACTTGCTTTGAAGTCGTGGTTGGAACG
ACTTCTTTTTCCACGATGCTCCTCGTGGGTGGGGGTCCATCTTTGGGACCACTGTCGGCAGAGGCATCTT
GAATGATAGCCTTTCCTTTATCGCAATGATGGCATTTGTAGGAGCCACCTTCCTTTTCTACTGTCCTTTC
GATGAAGTGACAGATAGCTGGGCAATGGAATCCGAGGAGGTTTCCCGAAATTACCCTTTGTTGAAAAGTC
TCAATAAAGCTTCGACGAGTCAGTAATAAACGGCGTCAAAGTGGTTGCAGCCGGCACACACGAGTCGTGT
TTATCAACTCAAAGCACAAATACTTTTCCTCAACCTAAAAATAAGGCAATTAGCCAAAAACAACTTTGCG
TGTAAACAACGCTCAATACACGTGTCATTTTATTATTAGCTATTGCTTCACCGCCTTAGCTTTCTCGTGA
CCTAGTCGTCCTCGTCTTTTCTTCTTCTTCTTCTATAAAACAATACCCAAAGACCTCTTCTTCTTCACAA
TTCAGATTTCAATTTCTCAAAATCTTAAAAACTTTCTCTCAATTCTCTCTACCGTGATCAAGGTAAATTT
CTGTGTTCCTTATTCTCTCAAAATCTTCGATTTTGTTTTCGTTCGATCCCAATTTCGTATATGTTCTTTG
GTTTAGATTCTGTTAATCTTAGATCGAAGTCGATTTTCTGGGTTTGATCGTTAGATATCATCTTAATTCT
CGATTAGGGTTTCATAGATATCATCCGATTTGTTCAAATAATTTGAGTTTTGTCGAATAATTACTCTTCG
ATTTGTGATTTCTATCTAGATCTGGTGTTAGTTTCTAGTTTGTGCGATCGAATTTGTCGATTAATCTGAG
TTTTTCTGATTAACAGACTAGAGTTAACCGGGCTCAGGCCTGGCGCGCCACTAGTGGATCCGATGGTGTC
TTCGATTCAATACGCAAACCGCCTCTCCCCGCGCGTTGGCCGATTCATTAATGCAGCTGGCACGACAGGT
TTCCCGACTGGAAAGCGGGCAGTGAGCGCAACGCAATTAATGTGAGTTAGCTCACTCATTAGGCACCCCA
GGCTTTACACTTTATGCTTCCGGCTCGTATGTTGTGTGGAATTGTGAGCGGATAACAATTTCACACATAC
TAGAGAAAGAGGAGAAATACTAGATGGCTTCCTCCGAGGACGTTATCAAAGAGTTCATGCGTTTCAAAGT
TCGTATGGAAGGTTCCGTTAACGGTCACGAGTTCGAAATCGAAGGTGAAGGTGAAGGTCGTCCGTACGAA
GGTACCCAGACCGCTAAACTGAAAGTTACCAAAGGTGGTCCGCTGCCGTTCGCTTGGGACATCCTGTCCC
CGCAGTTCCAGTACGGTTCCAAGGCTTACGTTAAACACCCGGCTGACATCCCGGACTACCTGAAACTGTC
CTTCCCGGAAGGTTTCAAATGGGAACGTGTTATGAACTTCGAGGACGGTGGTGTTGTTACCGTTACCCAG
GACTCCTCCCTGCAAGACGGTGAGTTCATCTACAAAGTTAAACTGCGTGGTACCAACTTCCCGTCCGACG
GTCCGGTTATGCAGAAAAAAACGATGGGTTGGGAAGCATCCACCGAACGTATGTACCCGGAGGACGGTGC
TCTGAAAGGTGAAATCAAAATGCGTCTGAAACTGAAAGACGGTGGTCACTACGACGCTGAAGTTAAAACC
ACCTACATGGCTAAAAAACCGGTTCAGCTGCCGGGTGCTTACAAAACCGACATCAAACTGGACATCACCT
CCCACAACGAGGACTACACCATCGTTGAACAGTACGAACGTGCTGAAGGTCGTCACTCCACCGGTGCTTA
ATAACGCTGATAGTGCTAGTGTAGATCGCTACTAGAGCCAGGCATCAAATAAAACGAAAGGCTCAGTCGA
AAGACTGGGCCTTTCGTTTTATCTGTTGTTTGTCGGTGAACGCTCTCTACTAGAGTCACACTGGCTCACC
TTCGGGTGGGCCTTTCTGCGTTTATAGAAGACACTGGACCCGGGAGTCTGGAAGTTCTGTTCCAGGGGCC
CTCCGGGGTGAGCAAGGGCGAGGAGGATAACATGGCCATCATCAAGGAGTTCATGCGCTTCAAGGTGCAC
ATGGAGGGCTCCGTGAACGGCCACGAGTTCGAGATCGAGGGCGAGGGCGAGGGCCGCCCCTACGAGGGCA
CCCAGACCGCCAAGCTGAAGGTGACCAAGGGTGGCCCCCTGCCCTTCGCCTGGGACATCCTGTCCCCTCA
GTTCATGTACGGCTCCAAGGCCTACGTGAAGCACCCCGCCGACATCCCCGACTACTTGAAGCTGTCCTTC
CCCGAGGGCTTCAAGTGGGAGCGCGTGATGAACTTCGAGGACGGCGGCGTGGTGACCGTGACCCAGGACT
CCTCCCTGCAGGACGGCGAGTTCATCTACAAGGTGAAGCTGCGCGGCACCAACTTCCCCTCCGACGGCCC
CGTAATGCAGAAGAAAACGATGGGCTGGGAGGCCTCCTCCGAGCGGATGTACCCCGAGGACGGCGCCCTG
AAGGGCGAGATCAAGCAGAGGCTGAAGCTGAAGGACGGCGGCCACTACGACGCTGAGGTCAAGACCACCT
ACAAGGCCAAGAAGCCCGTGCAGCTGCCCGGCGCCTACAACGTCAACATCAAGTTGGACATCACCTCCCA
CAACGAGGACTACACCATCGTGGAACAGTACGAACGCGCCGAGGGCCGCCACTCCACCGGCGGCATGGAC
GAGCTGTACAAGTCCGGGAGTGAGAACCTCTACTTCCAAGGCTCCATGGTGAGCAAGGGCGAGGAGCTGT
TCACCGGGGTGGTGCCCATCCTGGTCGAGCTGGACGGCGACGTAAACGGCCACAAGTTCAGCGTGTCCGG
CGAGGGCGAGGGCGATGCCACCTACGGCAAGCTGACCCTGAAGCTGATCTGCACCACCGGCAAGCTGCCC
GTGCCCTGGCCCACCCTCGTGACCACCCTGGGCTACGGCCTGCAGTGCTTCGCCCGCTACCCCGACCACA
TGAAGCAGCACGACTTCTTCAAGTCCGCCATGCCCGAAGGCTACGTCCAGGAGCGCACCATCTTCTTCAA
GGACGACGGCAACTACAAGACCCGCGCCGAGGTGAAGTTCGAGGGCGACACCCTGGTGAACCGCATCGAG
CTGAAGGGCATCGACTTCAAGGAGGACGGCAACATCCTGGGGCACAAGCTGGAGTACAACTACAACAGCC
ACAACGTCTATATCACCGCCGACAAGCAGAAGAACGGCATCAAGGCCAACTTCAAGATCCGCCACAACAT
CGAGGACGGCGGCGTGCAGCTCGCCGACCACTACCAGCAGAACACCCCCATCGGCGACGGCCCCGTGCTG
CTGCCCGACAACCACTACCTGAGCTACCAGTCCGCCCTGAGCAAAGACCCCAACGAGAAGCGCGATCACA
TGGTCCTGCTGGAGTTCGTGACCGCCGCCGGGATCACTCTCGGCATGGACGAGCTGTACAAGTAAGAGCT
CATATGAAGATGAAGATGAAATATTTGGTGTGTCAAATAAATAGCTTGTGTGCTTAAGTTTGTGTTTTTT
TCTTGGCTTGTTGTGTTATGAATTTGTGGCTTTTTCTAATATTAAATGAATGTAAGATCTCATTATAATG
AATAAACAAATGTTTCTATAATCCATTGTGAATGTTTTGTTGGATCTCTTCTGCAGCATATAACTACTGT
ATGTGCTATGGTATGGACTATGGAATATGATTAAAGATAAGGAATTCAGATCGGCTGAGTGGCTCCTTCA
ACGTTGCGGTTCTGTCAGTTCCAAACGTAAAACGGCTTGTCCCGCGTCATCGGCGGGGGTCATAACGTGA
CTCCCTTAATTCTCCGCTCATGATCAGATTGTCGTTTCCCGCCTTCAGTTTAAACTATCAGTGTTTGACA
GGATATATTGGCGGGTAAACTAAGTCGCTGTATGTGTTTGTTTGAGATCTCATGTGAGCAAAAGGCCAGC
AAAAGGCCAGGAACCGTAAAAAGGCCGCGTTGCTGGCGTTTTTCCATAGGCTCCGCCCCCCTGACGAGCA
TCACAAAAATCGACGCTCAAGTCAGAGGTGGCGAAACCCGACAGGACTATAAAGATACCAGGCGTTTCCC
CCTGGAAGCTCCCTCGTGCGCTCTCCTGTTCCGACCCTGCCGCTTACCGGATACCTGTCCGCCTTTCTCC
CTTCGGGAAGCGTGGCGCTTTCTCATAGCTCACGCTGTAGGTATCTCAGTTCGGTGTAGGTCGTTCGCTC
CAAGCTGGGCTGTGTGCACGAACCCCCCGTTCAGCCCGACCGCTGCGCCTTATCCGGTAACTATCGTCTT
GAGTCCAACCCGGTAAGACACGACTTATCGCCACTGGCAGCAGCCACTGGTAACAGGATTAGCAGAGCGA
GGTATGTAGGCGGTGCTACAGAGTTCTTGAAGTGGTGGCCTAACTACGGCTACACTAGAAGAACAGTATT
TGGTATCTGCGCTCTGCTGAAGCCAGTTACCTTCGGAAGAAGAGTTGGTAGCTCTTGATCCGGCAAACAA
ACCACCGCTGGTAGCGGTGGTTTTTTTGTTTGCAAGCAGCAGATTACGCGCAGAAAAAAAGGATCTCAAG
AAGATCCTTTGATCTTTTCTACGGGGTCTGACGCTCAGTGGAACGAAAACTCACGTTAAGGGATTTTGGT
CATGAGATTATCAAAAAGGATCTTCACCTAGATCCTTTTAAATTAAAAATGAAGTTTTAAATCAATCTAA
AGTATATATGTGTAACATTGGTCTAGTGATTAGAAAAACTCATCGAGCATCAAATGAAACTGCAATTTAT
TCATATCAGGATTATCAATACCATATTTTTGAAAAAGCCGTTTCTGTAATGAAGGAGAAAACTCACCGAG
GCAGTTCCATAGGATGGCAAGATCCTGGTATCGGTCTGCGATTCCGACTCGTCCAACATCAATACAACCT
ATTAATTTCCCCTCGTCAAAAATAAGGTTATCAAGTGAGAAATCACCATGAGTGACGACTGAATCCGGTG
AGAATGGCAAAAGTTTATGCATTTCTTTCCAGACTTGTTCAACAGGCCAGCCATTACGCTCGTCATCAAA
ATCACTCGCATCAACCAAACCGTTATTCATTCGTGATTGCGCCTGAGCGAGACGAAATACGCGATCGCTG
TTAAAAGGACAATTACAAACAGGAATCGAATGCAACCGGCGCAGGAACACTGCCAGCGCATCAACAATAT
TTTCACCTGAATCAGGATATTCTTCTAATACCTGGAATGCTGTTTTCCCTGGGATCGCAGTGGTGAGTAA
CCATGCATCATCAGGAGTACGGATAAAATGCTTGATGGTCGGAAGAGGCATAAATTCCGTCAGCCAGTTT
AGTCTGACCATCTCATCTGTAACATCATTGGCAACGCTACCTTTGCCATGTTTCAGAAACAACTCTGGCG
CATCGGGCTTCCCATACAATCGGTAGATTGTCGCACCTGATTGCCCGACATTATCGCGAGCCCATTTATA
CCCATATAAATCAGCATCCATGTTGGAATTTAATCGCGGCCTTGAGCAAGACGTTTCCCGTTGAATATGG
CTCATAACACCCCTTGTATTACTGTTTATGTAAGCAGACAGTTTTATTGTTCATGATGATATATTTTTAT
CTTGTGCAATGTAACATCAGAGATTTTGAGACACAACGTGGCTTTGTTGAATAAATCGAACTTTTGCTGA
GTTGAAGGATCAGATCACGCATCTTCCCGACAACGCAGACCGTTCCGTGGCAAAGCAAAAGTTCAAAATC
ACCAACTGGTCCACCTACAACAA
